Addgene plasmid #195672: pBEL2554
Purpose: Expression/purification of 6xHis-TEV-MlaC(E169R)
Depositing lab: Gira Bhabha & Damian Ekiert. Depositing organization: NYU Grossman School of Medicine. Publication: Protein-protein interactions in the Mla lipid transport system probed by computational structure prediction and deep mutational scanning. MacRae MR, Puvanendran D, Haase MAB, Coudray N, Kolich L, Lam C, Baek M, Bhabha G, Ekiert DC. J Biol Chem. 2023 Apr 24:104744. doi: 10.1016/j.jbc.2023.104744. PubMed 37100290.
Backbone
  Vector backbone: pET21a
  Vector type: Bacterial Expression
Growth in bacteria
  Bacterial resistance: Ampicillin, 100 μg/mL
  Growth temperature: 37°C
  Growth strain: DH5alpha
  Copy number: High Copy
Gene/Insert
  Gene/Insert name: MlaC
  Species: E. coli
  Mutation: 6xHis-TEV-MlaC(E169R)
  Cloning method: Gibson Cloning
Terms and licenses: Academic/Nonprofit Terms; Industry Terms: Not Available to Industry
Depositor comments: Please visit https://www.biorxiv.org/content/10.1101/2022.12.09.519820v1 for bioRxiv preprint.
How to cite: pBEL2554 was a gift from Gira Bhabha & Damian Ekiert (Addgene plasmid # 195672 ; http://n2t.net/addgene:195672 ; RRID:Addgene_195672)
