[The description below was written by a language model from this plasmid's Addgene catalogue record and pLannotate feature annotations shown in this document.]
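Description:
pBEL2554 is a bacterial expression plasmid built on the pET21a backbone for producing and purifying a point mutant of the Escherichia coli periplasmic lipid-binding protein MlaC. The insert, assembled by Gibson cloning, encodes MlaC carrying the E169R substitution, fused to a 6xHis tag followed by a TEV protease cleavage site, so the protein can be captured by metal-affinity chromatography and the tag then removed. The annotated mlaC match is a fragment rather than the full-length gene; the tag and TEV site are not annotated separately, but they presumably occupy the gap between the lac operator and the start of the mlaC match.

Expression follows the standard pET arrangement: a T7 promoter with an adjacent lac operator drives the open reading frame, a T7 terminator lies downstream, and a plasmid-borne lacI gene with its own promoter supplies repressor. Transcription therefore depends on a host providing T7 RNA polymerase and is induced with IPTG. The plasmid replicates from a ColE1/pBR322-type origin accompanied by rop and the bom region, is selected through the β-lactamase gene conferring ampicillin resistance, and carries an f1 origin. The feature table also reports a loxP site, a short multiple cloning site remnant, tetracycline-resistance gene fragments and a small SET1-like match near the terminator; these appear to be backbone remnants or incidental annotation hits, and the record assigns them no function.

MlaC is thought to shuttle phospholipids across the periplasm to the inner membrane MlaFEDB complex as part of the pathway that maintains outer membrane lipid asymmetry. The associated study probed protein-protein interactions in the Mla system, which suggests this mutant was made to test an interaction surface, though the record does not state the specific effect of E169R.
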