Features (pLannotate 1.2.2; 19 found; start..end, strand, type, name):
    203..394     -  CDS            rop: Rop protein, which maintains plasmids at low copy number; rop
    411..791     +  CDS            YPB1_ECOLX: Protein predicted: Swiss-Prot protein existence level 4. From Escherichia coli.
    863..1154    -  CDS            TcR (fragment): tetracycline efflux protein; tet; confers resistance to tetracycline
   1169..1190    -  protein_bind   CAP binding site: CAP binding activates transcription in the presence of cAMP. E. coli catabolite activator protein
   1203..2285    -  CDS            lacI: lac repressor; lacI; The lac repressor binds to the lac operator to inhibit transcription in E. coli. This inhibition can be relieved by adding lactose or isopropyl-β-D-thiogalactopyranoside (IPTG).
   2286..2363    -  promoter       lacI promoter: lacI
   2371..2650    -  CDS            TcR (fragment): tetracycline efflux protein; tet; confers resistance to tetracycline
   2672..2690    +  promoter       T7 promoter: promoter for bacteriophage T7 RNA polymerase
   2691..2715    +  protein_bind   lac operator: The lac repressor binds to the lac operator to inhibit transcription in E. coli. This inhibition can be relieved by adding lactose or isopropyl-β-D-thiogalactopyranoside (IPTG). lac repressor encoded by lacI
   2800..3369    +  CDS            mlaC (fragment): MLAC_ECOLI - Also known as yrbC. Experimental evidence at protein level: Swiss-Prot protein existence level 1. Involved in a phospholipid transport pathway that maintains lipid asymmetry in the outer membrane by retrograde trafficking of phospholipids from the outer membrane to the inner membrane. May transfer phospholipid across the periplasmic space and deliver it to the MlaFEDB complex at the inner membrane. From Escherichia coli (strain K12).
   3395..3444    +  CDS            SET1 (fragment): solubility-enhancement tag derived from T7 phage gene 10B
   3452..3499    +  terminator     T7 terminator: transcription terminator for bacteriophage T7 RNA polymerase
   3536..3964    +  rep_origin     f1 ori (sequence partly withheld): f1 bacteriophage origin of replication; arrow indicates direction of (+) strand synthesis
   4066..4099    +  protein_bind   loxP: Cre-mediated recombination occurs in the 8-bp core sequence (GCATACAT). Cre recombinase
   4129..4147    +  misc_feature   MCS (fragment): pBluescript multiple cloning site
   4178..4282    +  promoter       AmpR promoter: bla
   4283..5143    +  CDS            AmpR: β-lactamase; bla; confers resistance to ampicillin, carbenicillin, and related antibiotics
   5314..5902    +  rep_origin     ori: high-copy-number ColE1/pMB1/pBR322/pUC origin of replication
   6088..101     -  misc_feature   bom (across the origin): basis of mobility region from pBR322
>Addgene plasmid #195672 | pBEL2554 | addgene full sequence | sequence record 382998 | Addgene NGS Result
TTCACACCGCAATGGTGCACTCTCAGTACAATCTGCTCTGATGCCGCATAGTTAAGCCAGTATACACTCC
GCTATCGCTACGTGACTGGGTCATGGCTGCGCCCCGACACCCGCCAACACCCGCTGACGCGCCCTGACGG
GCTTGTCTGCTCCCGGCATCCGCTTACAGACAAGCTGTGACCGTCTCCGGGAGCTGCATGTGTCAGAGGT
TTTCACCGTCATCACCGAAACGCGCGAGGCAGCTGCGGTAAAGCTCATCAGCGTGGTCGTGAAGCGATTC
ACAGATGTCTGCCTGTTCATCCGCGTCCAGCTCGTTGAGTTTCTCCAGAAGCGTTAATGTCTGGCTTCTG
ATAAAGCGGGCCATGTTAAGGGCGGTTTTTTCCTGTTTGGTCACTGATGCCTCCGTGTAAGGGGGATTTC
TGTTCATGGGGGTAATGATACCGATGAAACGAGAGAGGATGCTCACGATACGGGTTACTGATGATGAACA
TGCCCGGTTACTGGAACGTTGTGAGGGTAAACAACTGGCGGTATGGATGCGGCGGGACCAGAGAAAAATC
ACTCAGGGTCAATGCCAGCGCTTCGTTAATACAGATGTAGGTGTTCCACAGGGTAGCCAGCAGCATCCTG
CGATGCAGATCCGGAACATAATGGTGCAGGGCGCTGACTTCCGCGTTTCCAGACTTTACGAAACACGGAA
ACCGAAGACCATTCATGTTGTTGCTCAGGTCGCAGACGTTTTGCAGCAGCAGTCGCTTCACGTTCGCTCG
CGTATCGGTGATTCATTCTGCTAACCAGTAAGGCAACCCCGCCAGCCTAGCCGGGTCCTCAACGACAGGA
GCACGATCATGCGCACCCGTGGGGCCGCCATGCCGGCGATAATGGCCTGCTTCTCGCCGAAACGTTTGGT
GGCGGGACCAGTGACGAAGGCTTGAGCGAGGGCGTGCAAGATTCCGAATACCGCAAGCGACAGGCCGATC
ATCGTCGCGCTCCAGCGAAAGCGGTCCTCGCCGAAAATGACCCAGAGCGCTGCCGGCACCTGTCCTACGA
GTTGCATGATAAAGAAGACAGTCATAAGTGCGGCGACGATAGTCATGCCCCGCGCCCACCGGAAGGAGCT
GACTGGGTTGAAGGCTCTCAAGGGCATCGGTCGAGATCCCGGTGCCTAATGAGTGAGCTAACTTACATTA
ATTGCGTTGCGCTCACTGCCCGCTTTCCAGTCGGGAAACCTGTCGTGCCAGCTGCATTAATGAATCGGCC
AACGCGCGGGGAGAGGCGGTTTGCGTATTGGGCGCCAGGGTGGTTTTTCTTTTCACCAGTGAGACGGGCA
ACAGCTGATTGCCCTTCACCGCCTGGCCCTGAGAGAGTTGCAGCAAGCGGTCCACGCTGGTTTGCCCCAG
CAGGCGAAAATCCTGTTTGATGGTGGTTAACGGCGGGATATAACATGAGCTGTCTTCGGTATCGTCGTAT
CCCACTACCGAGATATCCGCACCAACGCGCAGCCCGGACTCGGTAATGGCGCGCATTGCGCCCAGCGCCA
TCTGATCGTTGGCAACCAGCATCGCAGTGGGAACGATGCCCTCATTCAGCATTTGCATGGTTTGTTGAAA
ACCGGACATGGCACTCCAGTCGCCTTCCCGTTCCGCTATCGGCTGAATTTGATTGCGAGTGAGATATTTA
TGCCAGCCAGCCAGACGCAGACGCGCCGAGACAGAACTTAATGGGCCCGCTAACAGCGCGATTTGCTGGT
GACCCAATGCGACCAGATGCTCCACGCCCAGTCGCGTACCGTCTTCATGGGAGAAAATAATACTGTTGAT
GGGTGTCTGGTCAGAGACATCAAGAAATAACGCCGGAACATTAGTGCAGGCAGCTTCCACAGCAATGGCA
TCCTGGTCATCCAGCGGATAGTTAATGATCAGCCCACTGACGCGTTGCGCGAGAAGATTGTGCACCGCCG
CTTTACAGGCTTCGACGCCGCTTCGTTCTACCATCGACACCACCACGCTGGCACCCAGTTGATCGGCGCG
AGATTTAATCGCCGCGACAATTTGCGACGGCGCGTGCAGGGCCAGACTGGAGGTGGCAACGCCAATCAGC
AACGACTGTTTGCCCGCCAGTTGTTGTGCCACGCGGTTGGGAATGTAATTCAGCTCCGCCATCGCCGCTT
CCACTTTTTCCCGCGTTTTCGCAGAAACGTGGCTGGCCTGGTTCACCACGCGGGAAACGGTCTGATAAGA
GACACCGGCATACTCTGCGACATCGTATAACGTTACTGGTTTCACATTCACCACCCTGAATTGACTCTCT
TCCGGGCGCTATCATGCCATACCGCGAAAGGTTTTGCGCCATTCGATGGTGTCCGGGATCTCGACGCTCT
CCCTTATGCGACTCCTGCATTAGGAAGCAGCCCAGTAGTAGGTTGAGGCCGTTGAGCACCGCCGCCGCAA
GGAATGGTGCATGCAAGGAGATGGCGCCCAACAGTCCCCCGGCCACGGGGCCTGCCACCATACCCACGCC
GAAACAAGCGCTCATGAGCCCGAAGTGGCGAGCCCGATCTTCCCCATCGGTGATGTCGGCGATATAGGCG
CCAGCAACCGCACCTGTGGCGCCGGTGATGCCGGCCACGATGCGTCCGGCGTAGAGGATCGAGATCTCGA
TCCCGCGAAATTAATACGACTCACTATAGGGGAATTGTGAGCGGATAACAATTCCCCTCTAGAAATAATT
TTGTTTAACTTTGGCCCAGGAGATATACATATGCATCACCACCATCACCATGAAAATCTGTATTTTCAGG
CAGACCAGACCAATCCGTATAAGCTGATGGACGAGGCGGCGCAGAAAACGTTCGATCGCCTGAAGAATGA
GCAACCGCAAATTCGGGCCAACCCGGATTATCTGCGTACCATTGTTGATCAGGAACTGCTGCCATACGTA
CAGGTGAAATACGCCGGTGCGCTGGTGCTGGGCCAGTATTACAAGAGTGCGACCCCTGCTCAACGTGAAG
CCTACTTTGCCGCTTTCCGTGAGTACCTGAAGCAGGCTTACGGTCAGGCGCTGGCGATGTATCACGGTCA
AACCTATCAGATTGCGCCAGAACAGCCGCTGGGCGATAAAACCATTGTGCCTATTCGCGTTACCATTATT
GACCCGAATGGCCGTCCGCCGGTGCGTCTGGACTTCCAGTGGCGTAAAAACTCCCAGACGGGCAATTGGC
AGGCTTACGACATGATTGCTCGCGGCGTCAGTATGATCACCACCAAACAAAACGAGTGGGGAACGCTGCT
GCGTACCAAAGGTATCGACGGCCTGACTGCGCAACTGAAATCGATTTCTCAACAGAAAATCACTCTGGAA
GAGAAAAAATAAGAGAGACCGGCCGGCCGATCCGGCTGCTAACAAAGCCCGAAAGGAAGCTGAGTTGGCT
GCTGCCACCGCTGAGCAATAACTAGCATAACCCCTTGGGGCCTCTAAACGGGTCTTGAGGGGTTTTTTGC
TGAAAGGAGGAACTATATCCGGATTGGCGAATGGG
[124 nt withheld, positions 3536-3659]
C
[91 nt withheld, positions 3661-3751]
A
[49 nt withheld, positions 3753-3801]
CCTTTGACGTTGGAGTCCACGTTCTTT
[37 nt withheld, positions 3829-3865]
ACCCTATCTCGGTCTATTCTTTTGATTTATAAGGGATTTTGCCGATTTCGGCCTATTGGTTAAAAAATGA
GCTGATTTAACAAAAATTTAACGCGAATTTTAACAAAATATTAACGCTTACAATTTAGGTGGCACTTTTC
GGGGAACGACGACCTGCAGCCAAGCTAGCTTGGCTGGACGTAAACTCCTCTTCAGACCTAATAACTTCGT
ATAGCATACATTATACGAAGTTATATTAAGGGTTATTGAATATGATCGGAATTGGGCTGCAGGAATTCGA
TAGCTTGGCTGCAGGTCGACCTCGAGGATGTGCGCGGAACCCCTATTTGTTTATTTTTCTAAATACATTC
AAATATGTATCCGCTCATGAGACAATAACCCTGATAAATGCTTCAATAATATTGAAAAAGGAAGAGTATG
AGTATTCAACATTTCCGTGTCGCCCTTATTCCCTTTTTTGCGGCATTTTGCCTTCCTGTTTTTGCTCACC
CAGAAACGCTGGTGAAAGTAAAAGATGCTGAAGATCAGTTGGGTGCACGAGTGGGTTACATCGAACTGGA
TCTCAACAGCGGTAAGATCCTTGAGAGTTTTCGCCCCGAAGAACGTTTTCCAATGATGAGCACTTTTAAA
GTTCTGCTATGTGGCGCGGTATTATCCCGTATTGACGCCGGGCAAGAGCAACTCGGTCGCCGCATACACT
ATTCTCAGAATGACTTGGTTGAGTACTCACCAGTCACAGAAAAGCATCTTACGGATGGCATGACAGTAAG
AGAATTATGCAGTGCTGCCATAACCATGAGTGATAACACTGCGGCCAACTTACTTCTGACAACGATCGGA
GGACCGAAGGAGCTAACCGCTTTTTTGCACAACATGGGGGATCATGTAACTCGCCTTGATCGTTGGGAAC
CGGAGCTGAATGAAGCCATACCAAACGACGAGCGTGACACCACGATGCCTGCAGCAATGGCAACAACGTT
GCGCAAACTATTAACTGGCGAACTACTTACTCTAGCTTCCCGGCAACAATTAATAGACTGGATGGAGGCG
GATAAAGTTGCAGGACCACTTCTGCGCTCGGCCCTTCCGGCTGGCTGGTTTATTGCTGATAAATCTGGAG
CCGGTGAGCGTGGCTCTCGCGGTATCATTGCAGCACTGGGGCCAGATGGTAAGCCCTCCCGTATCGTAGT
TATCTACACGACGGGGAGTCAGGCAACTATGGATGAACGAAATAGACAGATCGCTGAGATAGGTGCCTCA
CTGATTAAGCATTGGTAACTGTCAGACCAAGTTTACTCATATATACTTTAGATTGATTTAAAACTTCATT
TTTAATTTAAAAGGATCTAGGTGAAGATCCTTTTTGATAATCTCATGACCAAAATCCCTTAACGTGAGTT
TTCGTTCCACTGAGCGTCAGACCCCGTAGAAAAGATCAAAGGATCTTCTTGAGATCCTTTTTTTCTGCGC
GTAATCTGCTGCTTGCAAACAAAAAAACCACCGCTACCAGCGGTGGTTTGTTTGCCGGATCAAGAGCTAC
CAACTCTTTTTCCGAAGGTAACTGGCTTCAGCAGAGCGCAGATACCAAATACTGTCCTTCTAGTGTAGCC
GTAGTTAGGCCACCACTTCAAGAACTCTGTAGCACCGCCTACATACCTCGCTCTGCTAATCCTGTTACCA
GTGGCTGCTGCCAGTGGCGATAAGTCGTGTCTTACCGGGTTGGACTCAAGACGATAGTTACCGGATAAGG
CGCAGCGGTCGGGCTGAACGGGGGGTTCGTGCACACAGCCCAGCTTGGAGCGAACGACCTACACCGAACT
GAGATACCTACAGCGTGAGCTATGAGAAAGCGCCACGCTTCCCGAAGGGAGAAAGGCGGACAGGTATCCG
GTAAGCGGCAGGGTCGGAACAGGAGAGCGCACGAGGGAGCTTCCAGGGGGAAACGCCTGGTATCTTTATA
GTCCTGTCGGGTTTCGCCACCTCTGACTTGAGCGTCGATTTTTGTGATGCTCGTCAGGGGGGCGGAGCCT
ATGGAAAAACGCCAGCAACGCGGCCTTTTTACGGTTCCTGGCCTTTTGCTGGCCTTTTGCTCACATGTTC
TTTCCTGCGTTATCCCCTGATTCTGTGGATAACCGTATTACCGCCTTTGAGTGAGCTGATACCGCTCGCC
GCAGCCGAACGACCGAGCGCAGCGAGTCAGTGAGCGAGGAAGCGGAAGAGCGCCTGATGCGGTATTTTCT
CCTTACGCATCTGTGCGGTAT
